Addgene plasmid #97109: Tol2-lyzC-microRNA 99-1-Dendra2
Purpose: overexpression of microRNA and Dendra2 in Zebrafish
Depositing lab: Qing Deng. Depositing organization: Purdue University. Publication: Phenotypical microRNA screen reveals a noncanonical role of CDK2 in regulating neutrophil migration. Hsu AY, Wang D, Liu S, Lu J, Syahirah R, Bennin DA, Huttenlocher A, Umulis DM, Wan J, Deng Q. Proc Natl Acad Sci U S A. 2019 Aug 26. pii: 1905221116. doi: 10.1073/pnas.1905221116. PubMed 31451657.
Backbone
  Vector backbone: Tol2
  Vector type: Zebrafish
Growth in bacteria
  Bacterial resistance: Ampicillin, 100 μg/mL
  Growth temperature: 37°C
  Growth strain: DH5alpha
  Copy number: High Copy
Gene/Insert
  Gene/Insert name: microRNA 99 1 Dendra2
  Species: D. rerio (zebrafish)
  Cloning method: Ligation Independent Cloning
Terms and licenses: Academic/Nonprofit Terms; Industry Terms: Not Available to Industry
How to cite: Tol2-lyzC-microRNA 99-1-Dendra2 was a gift from Qing Deng (Addgene plasmid # 97109 ; http://n2t.net/addgene:97109 ; RRID:Addgene_97109)
