[The description below was written by a language model from this plasmid's Addgene catalogue record and pLannotate feature annotations shown in this document.]
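Description:
Tol2-lyzC-microRNA 99-1-Dendra2 is a zebrafish transgenesis plasmid of about 8 kb built on a Tol2 transposon backbone. It is designed to overexpress a zebrafish microRNA together with the fluorescent protein Dendra2. In bacteria it is maintained as a high-copy plasmid through a ColE1/pUC-type origin and selected with ampicillin via the β-lactamase gene and its native promoter. Partial f1 and M13 origins, lac promoter/operator elements and a T3 promoter are remnants of a pBluescript-like cloning vector.

The automated feature table does not annotate the promoter or the Tol2 arms. The name indicates the lyzC (lysozyme C) promoter, which is commonly used for neutrophil-restricted expression in zebrafish, consistent with the associated study of microRNAs and neutrophil migration. A short fragment matching medaka tyrosinase next to the f1 ori probably reflects flanking sequence from the locus where Tol2 was originally found, though the record does not say so.

Within the expression unit, a small zebrafish β-actin (actba) fragment lies upstream of a hairpin annotated as a mir-10 family precursor, the family to which miR-99 belongs. This layout suggests that the microRNA sits in actin-derived, possibly intronic, sequence ahead of the reporter, but the record does not confirm it. Next come the Dendra2 coding sequence, a green-to-red photoconvertible protein, then a short SV40 large T fragment and the SV40 polyadenylation signal.

Because the microRNA and reporter appear to be produced from one transcript, Dendra2 fluorescence would mark the cells overexpressing miR-99-1. Constructs like this are typically delivered with Tol2 transposase for genomic integration, allowing transient or stable transgenic fish to be made and labelled cells to be tracked.
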