Features (pLannotate 1.2.2; 17 found; start..end, strand, type, name):
   1745..1867    +  CDS            actba (fragment): ACTB1_DANRE - Also known as bact, bactin1, bactzf. Experimental evidence at protein level: Swiss-Prot protein existence level 1. Actin is a highly conserved protein that polymerizes to produce filaments that form cross-linked networks in the cytoplasm of cells. Actin exists in both monomeric (G-actin) and polymeric (F-actin) forms, both forms playing key functions, such as cell motility and contraction. In addition to their role in the cytoplasmic cytoskeleton, G- and F-actin also localize in the nucleus, and regulate gene transcription and motility and repair of damaged DNA. From Danio rerio
   2480..2551    +  ncRNA          mir-10: Accession: RF00104 - mir-10 microRNA precursor family
   3105..3123    -  misc_feature   MCS (fragment): pBluescript multiple cloning site
   3138..3827    +  CDS            Dendra2: Dendra2 is a photoconvertible green fluorescent protein published in 2006, derived from Dendronephthya sp.. It has high acid sensitivity.
   3835..3918    +  CDS            large T antigen (fragment): large T antigen from SV40 (simian virus 40)
   3941..4062    +  polyA_signal   SV40 poly(A) signal: SV40 polyadenylation signal
   4069..4154    -  rep_origin     M13 ori (fragment): M13 bacteriophage origin of replication; arrow indicates direction of (+) strand synthesis
   4440..4458    -  promoter       T3 promoter: promoter for bacteriophage T3 RNA polymerase
   4503..4519    -  protein_bind   lac operator: The lac repressor binds to the lac operator to inhibit transcription in E. coli. This inhibition can be relieved by adding lactose or isopropyl-β-D-thiogalactopyranoside (IPTG). lac repressor encoded by lacI
   4527..4557    -  promoter       lac promoter: promoter for the E. coli lac operon
   4572..4593    -  protein_bind   CAP binding site: CAP binding activates transcription in the presence of cAMP. E. coli catabolite activator protein
   4606..4698    -  CDS            lacI (fragment): lac repressor; lacI; The lac repressor binds to the lac operator to inhibit transcription in E. coli. This inhibition can be relieved by adding lactose or isopropyl-β-D-thiogalactopyranoside (IPTG).
   4881..5469    -  rep_origin     ori: high-copy-number ColE1/pMB1/pBR322/pUC origin of replication
   5640..6500    -  CDS            AmpR: β-lactamase; bla; confers resistance to ampicillin, carbenicillin, and related antibiotics
   6501..6605    -  promoter       AmpR promoter: bla
   6631..6961    -  rep_origin     f1 ori (fragment) (sequence partly withheld): f1 bacteriophage origin of replication; arrow indicates direction of (+) strand synthesis
   6959..7186    +  CDS            tyr (fragment) (sequence partly withheld): TYRO_ORYLA - Also known as tyro. Experimental evidence at transcript level: Swiss-Prot protein existence level 2. This is a copper-containing oxidase that functions in the formation of pigments such as melanins and other polyphenolic compounds. From Oryzias latipes (Japanese rice fish) (Japanese killifish).
>Addgene plasmid #97109 | Tol2-lyzC-microRNA 99-1-Dendra2 | addgene full sequence | sequence record 182592 | Addgene NGS Result
AGCATATGCTTAAAGATAGCCATGCTCCAGGTCCTTGTGTCCTTCTAAGGTCTGTTTGTGGTTTAAGCTG
TTTGTTGACACACGCTTGTCATCTCCATTTTTCTGTGAAGTTATTGTCAGTTTATTGCACACTGGGTTGC
ATTAAGCTGCAGTTTTTTCACAACAGTTTTCCACATTGTAACAGTCAGTCTCCAAATTATTCCATCAGTC
CTCAAATTTAGTCATTTGAGGCCATGAAAACACTTAAAACTACATGAAGGTAGTTTGGCATTAGGTTTTA
GACTTGTTCTTGTTTGGCATATTGCAACCTGTGTAAAAATGATTTGATTTTTATTTTTTTTTTTTTTTTT
TCAGAAAGAAACGGTCCAAAAAGAGTTATGTGAACATTTATCCATGTGTTTAATGTTTTTTAAATTAAAA
AAAAACATTTTTATTAAACCACTTGTGACTAAACCTTTTTTAGTTATTCTATTTTGTGACGAGTCTGAAT
GGCCAAAGTACTCTTGAATCCAAAATCTTTATAGTAAAATGTTTAATCTTACTTGCAGTGTTGGGTATAA
TTTGTAACAAAGTTGAATTCCATATCTGCTGAGTGAAAAAGTAAAGTAAGAGATTGCTGTAAATATTTAG
GTTATTTATTTATTAATACAATATAGAAAGTAACAAAACACAATGTAAAAAATCAATAAAGAAAGTAAAT
ATTAAAAGTAATGATAAACTAATGATGTAAACAATATTAGCAACAAAGTTTGTACAATTCAGGGAGGGTA
AAGAATTTCACCTAATAGTCAAACTCTGTATTAAATAATATAAAATCTTTGTTCTTAGTCTGAAGAGGAG
ACTGTGAGAGAAAGCTTACTGGTTGTTAAATTAGAAAATTTGTAACTTGCAGATTAAAATGATTTAAATA
ATTTTATAAAGGCCATGTTTGAAACAAATGTAAAAACATAATAAATGTTAAGAATTTCAGATATTGAGAT
TTTACAATTTAAAAAAAGCAATAAAGTAATAGCAGAGACCTACACTCTTAAAGTAAATTACCCAACTCTG
CTTACTAGTAACTTTTGGAATAGTTACTAGTATCCATTGAACAAATACTAGAATCTAATTAAATTGTGTG
AGTGTCCAATGAAAAGATTCTTGTATTTAAAACAGTACCAGTATCTATATATGTACAAAATTTAGTGCTA
GCAAAATGCAAATAAATACTACTGCATATAATGGATTGCATTGTAAATCGACTCGCCATAATACATTTAT
TTCCTATTTTTACTTTTAACAAAAAATAAGTTCACTGAGTATTTCATGTCATTAAATCGCATTAAACCTC
TTGCATGCTTTATGTACACTAGTGCAGTTCGCTAAATGACCACCGGTGTCACTAATAACACGATCGTTTC
TGAATTCTGCATTAAACGCCATTTATACGTTGCTCTTATTAGTAAACAATTTCTCCATCATGAGCTCGAC
CAGTATTGCATATTTCATCCTCTTAAATCCAGAGTTGTTTCTTTTAATCACTTTCTCTTCATGATAAAAG
CAGTTTTTGGTTTTCAGAAGTTTACAACAAACCCAGTCAGTTATTGCCTCAGCAAACACTGGAGCAACTG
CACACTTGTGAAAAGCTTCTTGCGAAACACAAACCTTTCTCTGGACTTATAAATAAAGGCATTCAGCAGC
TCCACCATACACCTCCACTGGTCTTGATAAAGCAGATATCAGCAGTGATACAGGTACCGCCACCATGGAT
GAGGAAATCGCTGCCCTGGTCGTTGACAACGGCTCCGGTATGTGCAAAGCCGGTTTTGCTGGAGATGATG
CCCCTCGTGCTGTTTTCCCCTCCATTGTTGGACGACCCAGACATCAGGTACATTTAATAAACCATCCTAA
TAACATGTTAATCATATTGAACCACATTAAACTCTCATTTGTGCATTTTACATCTTTTAAAACCGATTTA
TATTCGTTTTTAGATAATGAAGTTTATTAAAGTGTTAATTCACAGCTTTATTGCTTGTTTTGAGAATCTG
CTTGCATAAGTGATTTTTAAACTTGATCTGATTTTCGTTTGTTTCGAAGTTCTTCAGCTTTGAAAGTCAG
ATCTTCAATTCACAGCCATGCCATAGTTTTAGGATACAGTATAAGTAGACGAATTGGGATGCATCGTAGA
TTTTATGCTGTGTTTGTTATGGTTTTTCAGTGGTAGAGATTTTCAGAGTATTATTAGGGTTATAGTCAGT
GTCAGGTTTATTTATCGTCAGCGTGATGGGCAAAAAACAGCTGGCAGTACGGGCTACGGATAGCTATGCC
AATGCACATTTCTCTATCTGCAACAAGCCTAATTAAAAGAAAGAATGCAATGCACATCTTTGTGAAGGTC
ATACGCTGATGTACCAGAAGATATTATCATCAGTCATTATGTCTCTAGAGCAGGAAAATCCCTGCCTTTT
TTCAAGTCCATGATCAAATGAGCAGCCACTTGTCATTAACCCGTAGATCCGATCTTGTGATAAGTTTGAT
GGCACAAGCTCGATTCTATGGGTCTCTGTCTCTGTGGTAGATAATCGACCAACATGTAGAGCCAGCCTGC
TTTTTTTTTTATTTTATTATTTTTTTCCCTTTGCTTGTCAGGCACTGAAGTTGCTCAGACTTGTCCACAG
TAATTTTACAATCGATTGACATTTATGTAAACTTCTTCAAAAGGGATTACAGCAACTGAGAGTGTGTGCA
TCCAGGCTGAGGTAGAGCCAACTGCTGTTACTCTCGCCCAGAAATCTGCGCCAACATGGACACACCCAGT
GGAGCAAGCCATCTGATTTTCATGGTCAGATTGTAAAGAAGCAATTACTCTTGGACAGTTTAAGCAGAAA
AGCCACCAAGTCAAGTCACTGGTCATATGATGAACTCGAAGATCTAATAAAAGTTAATTTAAGCGTTCAT
TACAATAAATTCAAGTGAATCTGTTTTAAGCTAGCCTTTAACGTTTTTAAATTCCTTCAAACAAATTAGT
TCCTCTTTGCAGTTCCTCATTTCTCGGTGAGCTGGTGCTTTAATCCCTTTACTTTTTCTTCCTCTAGGGA
GTGATGGTTGGCATGGGACGAATTAATTCCTGCAGCCCGGGGGTACCGGTCGCCACCATGAACACCCCGG
GAATTAACCTGATCAAGGAGGACATGCGCGTGAAGGTGCACATGGAGGGCAACGTGAACGGCCACGCCTT
CGTGATCGAGGGCGAGGGCAAGGGCAAGCCCTACGAGGGCACCCAGACCGCCAACCTGACCGTGAAGGAG
GGCGCCCCCCTGCCCTTCAGCTACGACATCCTGACCACCGCCGTGCACTACGGCAACCGGGTGTTCACCA
AGTACCCCGAGGACATCCCCGACTACTTCAAGCAGAGCTTCCCCGAGGGCTACAGCTGGGAGCGCACCAT
GACCTTCGAGGACAAGGGCATCTGCACCATCCGCAGCGACATCAGCCTGGAGGGCGACTGCTTCTTCCAG
AACGTGCGCTTCAAGGGCACCAACTTCCCCCCCAACGGCCCCGTGATGCAGAAGAAAACCCTGAAGTGGG
AGCCCAGCACCGAGAAGCTGCACGTGCGCGACGGCCTGCTGGTGGGCAACATCAACATGGCCCTGCTGCT
GGAGGGCGGCGGCCACTACCTGTGCGACTTCAAGACCACCTACAAGGCCAAGAAGGTGGTGCAGCTGCCC
GACGCCCACTTCGTGGACCACCGCATCGAGATCCTGGGCAACGACAGCGACTACAACAAGGTGAAGCTGT
ACGAGCACGCCGTGGCCCGCTACAGCCCCCTGCCCAGCCAGGTGTGGTAATCTAGATCATAATCAGCCAT
ACCACATTTGTAGAGGTTTTACTTGCTTTAAAAAACCTCCCACACCTCCCCCTGAACCTGAAACATAAAA
TGAATGCAATTGTTGTTGTTAACTTGTTTATTGCAGCTTATAATGGTTACAAATAAAGCAATAGCATCAC
AAATTTCACAAATAAAGCATTTTTTTCACTGCATTCTAGTTGTGGTTTGTCCAAACTCATCAATGTATCT
TAAGGCGTAAATTGTAAGCGTTAATATTTTGTTAAAATTCGCGTTAAATTTTTGTTAAATCAGCTCATTT
TTTAACCAATAGGCCGAAATCGGCGGATCCTGCGGCCGCAAGGGAAAATAGAATGAAGTGATCTCCAAAA
AATAAGTACTTTTTGACTGTAAATAAAATTGTAAGGAGTAAAAAGTACTTTTTTTTCTAAAAAAATGTAA
TTAAGTAAAAGTAAAAGTATTGATTTTTAATTGTACTCAAGTAAAGTAAAAATCCCCAAAAATAATACTT
AAGTACAGTAATCAAGTAAAATTACTCAAGTACTTTACACCTCTGGTTCTTGACCCCCTACCTTCAGCAA
GCCCAGCAGATCCACTAGATCTTTTGTTCCCTTTAGTGAGGGTTAATTGCGCGCTTGGCGTAATCATGGT
CATAGCTGTTTCCTGTGTGAAATTGTTATCCGCTCACAATTCCACACAACATACGAGCCGGAAGCATAAA
GTGTAAAGCCTGGGGTGCCTAATGAGTGAGCTAACTCACATTAATTGCGTTGCGCTCACTGCCCGCTTTC
CAGTCGGGAAACCTGTCGTGCCAGCTGCATTAATGAATCGGCCAACGCGCGGGGAGAGGCGGTTTGCGTA
TTGGGCGCTCTTCCGCTTCCTCGCTCACTGACTCGCTGCGCTCGGTCGTTCGGCTGCGGCGAGCGGTATC
AGCTCACTCAAAGGCGGTAATACGGTTATCCACAGAATCAGGGGATAACGCAGGAAAGAACATGTGAGCA
AAAGGCCAGCAAAAGGCCAGGAACCGTAAAAAGGCCGCGTTGCTGGCGTTTTTCCATAGGCTCCGCCCCC
CTGACGAGCATCACAAAAATCGACGCTCAAGTCAGAGGTGGCGAAACCCGACAGGACTATAAAGATACCA
GGCGTTTCCCCCTGGAAGCTCCCTCGTGCGCTCTCCTGTTCCGACCCTGCCGCTTACCGGATACCTGTCC
GCCTTTCTCCCTTCGGGAAGCGTGGCGCTTTCTCATAGCTCACGCTGTAGGTATCTCAGTTCGGTGTAGG
TCGTTCGCTCCAAGCTGGGCTGTGTGCACGAACCCCCCGTTCAGCCCGACCGCTGCGCCTTATCCGGTAA
CTATCGTCTTGAGTCCAACCCGGTAAGACACGACTTATCGCCACTGGCAGCAGCCACTGGTAACAGGATT
AGCAGAGCGAGGTATGTAGGCGGTGCTACAGAGTTCTTGAAGTGGTGGCCTAACTACGGCTACACTAGAA
GAACAGTATTTGGTATCTGCGCTCTGCTGAAGCCAGTTACCTTCGGAAAAAGAGTTGGTAGCTCTTGATC
CGGCAAACAAACCACCGCTGGTAGCGGTGGTTTTTTTGTTTGCAAGCAGCAGATTACGCGCAGAAAAAAA
GGATCTCAAGAAGATCCTTTGATCTTTTCTACGGGGTCTGACGCTCAGTGGAACGAAAACTCACGTTAAG
GGATTTTGGTCATGAGATTATCAAAAAGGATCTTCACCTAGATCCTTTTAAATTAAAAATGAAGTTTTAA
ATCAATCTAAAGTATATATGAGTAAACTTGGTCTGACAGTTACCAATGCTTAATCAGTGAGGCACCTATC
TCAGCGATCTGTCTATTTCGTTCATCCATAGTTGCCTGACTCCCCGTCGTGTAGATAACTACGATACGGG
AGGGCTTACCATCTGGCCCCAGTGCTGCAATGATACCGCGAGACCCACGCTCACCGGCTCCAGATTTATC
AGCAATAAACCAGCCAGCCGGAAGGGCCGAGCGCAGAAGTGGTCCTGCAACTTTATCCGCCTCCATCCAG
TCTATTAATTGTTGCCGGGAAGCTAGAGTAAGTAGTTCGCCAGTTAATAGTTTGCGCAACGTTGTTGCCA
TTGCTACAGGCATCGTGGTGTCACGCTCGTCGTTTGGTATGGCTTCATTCAGCTCCGGTTCCCAACGATC
AAGGCGAGTTACATGATCCCCCATGTTGTGCAAAAAAGCGGTTAGCTCCTTCGGTCCTCCGATCGTTGTC
AGAAGTAAGTTGGCCGCAGTGTTATCACTCATGGTTATGGCAGCACTGCATAATTCTCTTACTGTCATGC
CATCCGTAAGATGCTTTTCTGTGACTGGTGAGTACTCAACCAAGTCATTCTGAGAATAGTGTATGCGGCG
ACCGAGTTGCTCTTGCCCGGCGTCAATACGGGATAATACCGCGCCACATAGCAGAACTTTAAAAGTGCTC
ATCATTGGAAAACGTTCTTCGGGGCGAAAACTCTCAAGGATCTTACCGCTGTTGAGATCCAGTTCGATGT
AACCCACTCGTGCACCCAACTGATCTTCAGCATCTTTTACTTTCACCAGCGTTTCTGGGTGAGCAAAAAC
AGGAAGGCAAAATGCCGCAAAAAAGGGAATAAGGGCGACACGGAAATGTTGAATACTCATACTCTTCCTT
TTTCAATATTATTGAAGCATTTATCAGGGTTATTGTCTCATGAGCGGATACATATTTGAATGTATTTAGA
AAAATAAACAAATAGGGGTTCCGCGCACATTTCCCCGAAAAGTGCCACCTAAATTGTAAGCGTTAATATT
TTGTTAAAATTCGCGTTAAATTTTTGTTAAATCAGCTCATTTTTTAACCAATAGGCCGAAATCGGCAAAA
TCCCTTATAAATCAAAAGAATAGACCGAGATAGGGT
[37 nt withheld, positions 6757-6793]
AAAGAACGTGGACTCCAACGTCAAAGG
[49 nt withheld, positions 6821-6869]
T
[91 nt withheld, positions 6871-6961]
CACAATGACGGCTACTACATGGTGCCATTCCTTCCTCTTTATAGGAATGGAGACTACCTCCTGTCCAACA
ATGCTCTTGGATACGAGTACGCCTACCTGTTGGACCCAGGTCATTGCACAACACCAGAAATGCCCTCTGA
TCTGCAAAAGACGTGAATATCTGTTCAGACACCCATATCCACTCTGTTCCACACAGGTCAGAGGTTTGTC
CAGGAGTTCTTGACAGAGGTGTAAAAAGTACTCAAAAATTTTACTCAAGTGAAAGTACAAGTACTTAGGG
AAAATTTTACTCAATTAAAAGTAAAAGTATCTGGCTAGAATCTTACTTGAGTAAAAGTAAAAAAGTACTC
CATTAAAATTGTACTTGAGTATTAAGGAAGTAAAAGGCTAGCAAGATCTGCTCGAGATACATTTGATTAG
AAGAGTTTGACTTGGGTTGATTATAGCAAATAGTGGAACACAAACAGATTTTGAAATATTCTTGCAAATT
TATTTATTAAATCCATTCAAATATTGTCATTTTTTGTACTGTGTAATTTATATTGATTTGCTCATACAAT
ATTTACATTTCGCTTAAACAATACACTATTATTTATATTTAAAAATAGCTATATATAAATCAAATGTATA
GCTCTTTTTTACACAATTAATCAAAGCTAAAATATTTGTCACACAAATACAGTAAGCCACTTCACAATGA
TATCTTCAAAATCTGTGCTTGACTGAATCATTTCATTTATTGTTTTGTAATTCACATTATACCTTACGTT
CTCCAGGCACAGTTTGAATTGTTGATAAATGAAGATAATACATCTGATTTAATTAGTCTCCTTTGTTTAT
AATAACTTTAATCTAATTTGATAGTAATAATTCCAGCAATACATCCATTACAATAAAAATCGCTTTTTTA
TTTTGCACATTAGTTTGCCGGTATTTGTTTAAAGTTTCACCATACTTTTAAATCATGTGCTATTTGAAAA
GGGCTGTTATGACTGGAATTAAATGTTTTTTTTTATATCAGTGTTTTAGATTGAAGTACAATATTTATAG
GTAAAATTCACC
